>Addgene plasmid #229732 | pGWB512_35S-FLAG-DM3(Hh-0)68-510 | addgene full sequence | sequence record 496476 | Addgene NGS Result
TTTCACGCCCTTTTAAATATCCGATTATTCTAATAAACGCTCTTTTCTCTTAGGTTTACCCGCCAATATA
TCCTGTCAAACACTGATAGTTTAAACTGAAGGCGGGAAACGACAATCTGATCCAAGCTCAAGCTGCTCTA
GCATTCGCCATTCAGGCTGCGCAACTGTTGGGAAGGGCGATCGGTGCGGGCCTCTTCGCTATTACGCCAG
CTGGCGAAAGGGGGATGTGCTGCAAGGCGATTAAGTTGGGTAACGCCAGGGTTTTCCCAGTCACGACGTT
GTAAAACGACGGCCAGTGCCAAGCTTGCATGCCTGCAGGTCCCCAGATTAGCCTTTTCAATTTCAGAAAG
AATGCTAACCCACAGATGGTTAGAGAGGCTTACGCAGCAGGTCTCATCAAGACGATCTACCCGAGCAATA
ATCTCCAGGAAATCAAATACCTTCCCAAGAAGGTTAAAGATGCAGTCAAAAGATTCAGGACTAACTGCAT
CAAGAACACAGAGAAAGATATATTTCTCAAGATCAGAAGTACTATTCCAGTATGGACGATTCAAGGCTTG
CTTCACAAACCAAGGCAAGTAATAGAGATTGGAGTCTCTAAAAAGGTAGTTCCCACTGAATCAAAGGCCA
TGGAGTCAAAGATTCAAATAGAGGACCTAACAGAACTCGCCGTAAAGACTGGCGAACAGTTCATACAGAG
TCTCTTACGACTCAATGACAAGAAGAAAATCTTCGTCAACATGGTGGAGCACGACACACTTGTCTACTCC
AAAAATATCAAAGATACAGTCTCAGAAGACCAAAGGGCAATTGAGACTTTTCAACAAAGGGTAATATCCG
GAAACCTCCTCGGATTCCATTGCCCAGCTATCTGTCACTTTATTGTGAAGATAGTGGAAAAGGAAGGTGG
CTCCTACAAATGCCATCATTGCGATAAAGGAAAGGCCATCGTTGAAGATGCCTCTGCCGACAGTGGTCCC
AAAGATGGACCCCCACCCACGAGGAGCATCGTGGAAAAAGAAGACGTTCCAACCACGTCTTCAAAGCAAG
TGGATTGATGTGATATCTCCACTGACGTAAGGGATGACGCACAATCCCACTATCCTTCGCAAGACCCTTC
CTCTATATAAGGAAGTTCATTTCATTTGGAGAGAACACGGGGGACTCTAGAGTTATCAACAAGTTTGTAC
AAAAAAGCAGGCTTTCGAATTCCAATGGAGCATGTTACTGGGAAGTGGTTTTCGGTGCCGGAGCTCCGAC
TGCGTGACCACCGGTTCATAGTTCCTCTTGATTATTCCAAAAGTTCTCCCAAAATTACCGTCTTTGCTCG
AGAGATCGTTGCGGGTAACTTGAAATTTGGAGCTTTTTGATTCAGAGCTCTTTCTGTGATTACGAAGCTA
AAAGTTTGTGTCTTTTGTTTTTTGTAGTTGGGAAAGAGGAGCAAGCAATGCCGTATTTATTGTATTTGCA
AGGTGGTCCAGGATTTGAAGGTCCAAGGCCTAGTGAAGCTAGTGGATGGATTCAAAGAGCTTGTGAAGAG
TTTCGAGTGGTCTTACTCGATCAAGTATGATGCTTTCATAGTTTTATACTCTTCTCTGGACAGTTTTTTT
AGTCTTTTTGTTGTTCTAATTTTGTTTGTCCTGCAGCGAGGAACAGGCTTGTCCACTCCTTTAATATGTT
CCTCTATGCTTCAATTCAAATCAGCAAAGGAATTAGCTGATTATTTGGTTCACTTTCGAGCTGATAATAT
AGTTAAAGATGCTGAGTTTATTAGAGTTCGTCTTGTTCCTAAGGCTGATCCTTGGACAATTTTGGGTCAG
GTAATTTGTCTTTGTATTGTCTATTGGTCATCTTGCTTCAGTTCTTGTCATTTGATTTTGTATTCATCTT
TTTTTCTTCAAATCTACAGAGTTTCGGTGGCTTTTGTGCACTTACATATCTGAGTTTTGCACCCGAAGGA
CTCAAACAAGTGCTAATAACTGGAGGAATTCCACCAATTGGTAAAGCATGTACAGCAGATGATGTATATG
AAGCCGGTTTTGAACAAGTTGCTCGCCAAAATGAAAAATACTACAAGAGATTCCCTCAAGACATTGAGAT
TGTTCGTGAACTCGTAAATTACTTGGCTGAATCTGAAGGTGGCGGGGTGAGGGATTACAACATTTGCTCA
ATCCACTGACCAGTTTAGTTTAGTTCCTTACTTGTCTCTGTTTCTTTGTCTTTAGGTACCTCTCCCATCA
GGAGGCATTCTTACTCCTAAGGGTCTTCAAACTCTTGGTCTTTCTGGTTTAGGATCAAGTACTGGTTTTG
AGCGCCTGCATTATATGTAAGAGTTTAGCTTAATTTTTATCAACCACCTCACATGTTCTGTGTTAAATCT
GGCCTTCTTAATTGATCATAGGTTGGAGAGAGTATGGGATCCTATTTTAGTTACTGGAGCTCCAAAGTGT
ATTAGTCAGTTCTTCTTAAACGCTGTAAGAGACCCACAAAAATTTGTTGTTTTCTGTTCTCAGCTCAAAT
AAGGAATTCAATAGTCTGAGACATTTTATCGTTGCTGCAGTTTGAGAGTTGGCATTCTTTTGATGCAAAT
CCACTATATGCTCTTCTCCACGAGGCCATATACTGTGAGGTATAGTCTCTTCAAATTTCTCATCTTTTTT
TCTATTTCAGACAATTCCTTCTTCTTGTTATCATTTATGTTTAAATGGAAACTTTTTCAGGGTGCTTCAT
CAGGATGGTCTGCTCATAGATTACGGGATAAATATGAGTACAAATTCGACGCAATGAAGGCAGTCAAAGA
AAGTCAGCCTGTACTCTTCACAGGAGAGGTACAGGTTTTGAGTATTTCTAATTGTATGGCTCATAGCTTG
GATGATTGGTCCACATTGCTTAACTAAAATAGAATTTGGATTTGTATAGATGATATTTCCATGGATGTTT
GATGAAATTCATGCCTTGAAGCCATTTAAAGCTGCCGCCGATCTTTTGGCCAAGAAAGAGGATTGGCCTC
CATTATATGATGTTCCTAGATTGCAGAATAACAAGGTCTGTTTCAGAATCTTGATCGTTCTTTCATATGG
ATCAAATAATTTTACTCTGTTTCACATGATTTCTTTTTGTAGGTGCCTGTTGCTGCAGCGGTTTACTACG
AAGATATGTATGTAAACTTCAAGCTGGTGACGGAAACAGCTTCTCATATATCGGGTATCAGACTTTGGGT
AACGAATGAGTTTATGCATTCGGGTCTTCGTGATGCTGGAAGACAAATTATTGATCATTTGTTGGGAATG
ATCAATGGGTGACCGAATTCCTATCTAGACCCAGCTTTCTTGTACAAAGTGGTTGATAACAGCGACTACA
AGGATGACGATGACAAGGCTTAGAGCTCGAATTTCCCCGATCGTTCAAACATTTGGCAATAAAGTTTCTT
AAGATTGAATCCTGTTGCCGGTCTTGCGATGATTATCATATAATTTCTGTTGAATTACGTTAAGCATGTA
ATAATTAACATGTAATGCATGACGTTATTTATGAGATGGGTTTTTATGATTAGAGTCCCGCAATTATACA
TTTAATACGCGATAGAAAACAAAATATAGCGCGCAAACTAGGATAAATTATCGCGCGCGGTGTCATCTAT
GTTACTAGATCGGGAATTGGTTCCGGAACCAATTCGTAATCATGTCATAGCTGTTTCCTGTGTGAAATTG
TTATCCGCTCACAATTCCACACAACATACGAGCCGGAAGCATAAAGTGTAAAGCCTGGGGTGCCTAATGA
GTGAGCTAACTCACATTAGGCTGAATTAGGCGCGCCTATTTCTATTAATTCCCGATCTAGTAACATAGAT
GACACCGCGCGCGATAATTTATCCTAGTTTGCGCGCTATATTTTGTTTTCTATCGCGTATTAAATGTATA
ATTGCGGGACTCTAATCATAAAAACCCATCTCATAAATAACGTCATGCATTACATGTTAATTATTACATG
CTTAACGTAATTCAACAGAAATTATATGATAATCATCGCAAGACCGGCAACAGGATTCAATCTTAAGAAA
CTTTATTGCCAAATGTTTGAACGATCGGGGAAATTCGGGGGATCGATCCCGCGAACTGTGGACGAGAACT
GTGCCACCAAGCGTAAGGCCGTTCTCTCGCATTTGCCTTGCTAGGCTCGCGCGAGTTGCTGGCTGAGGCG
TTCTCGAAATCAGCTCTTGTTCGGTCGGCATCTACTCTATTCCTTTGCCCTCGGACGAGTGCTGGGGCGT
CGGTTTCCACTATCGGCGAGTACTTCTACACAGCCATCGGTCCAGACGGCCGCGCTTCTGCGGGCGATTT
GTGTACGCCCGACAGTCCCGGCTCCGGATCGGACGATTGCGTCGCATCGACCCTGCGCCCAAGCTGCATC
ATCGAAATTGCCGTCAACCAAGCTCTGATAGAGTTGGTCAAGACCAATGCGGAGCATATACGCCCGGAGC
CGCGGCGATCCTGCAAGCTCCGGATGCCTCCGCTCGAAGTAGCGCGTCTGCTGCTCCATACAAGCCAACC
ACGGCCTCCAGAAGAAGATGTTGGCGACCTCGTATTGGGAATCCCCGAACATCGCCTCGCTCCAGTCAAT
GACCGCTGTTATGCGGCCATTGTCCGTCAGGACATTGTTGGAGCCGAAATCCGCGTGCACGAGGTGCCGG
ACTTCGGGGCAGTCCTCGGCCCAAAGCATCAGCTCATCGAGAGCCTGCGCGACGGACGCACTGACGGTGT
CGTCCATCACAGTTTGCCAGTGATACACATGGGGATCAGCAATCGCGCATATGAAATCACGCCATGTAGT
GTATTGACCGATTCCTTGCGGTCCGAATGGGCCGAACCCGCTCGTCTGGCTAAGATCGGCCGCAGCGATC
GCATCCATGGCCTCCGCGACCGGCTGCAGAACAGCGGGCAGTTCGGTTTCAGGCAGGTCTTGCAACGTGA
CACCCTGTGCACGGCGGGAGATGCAATAGGTCAGGCTCTCGCTGAATGCCCCAATGTCAAGCACTTCCGG
AATCGGGAGCGCGGCCGATGCAAAGTGCCGATAAACATAACGATCTTTGTAGAAACCATCGGCGCAGCTA
TTTACCCGCAGGACATATCCACGCCCTCCTACATCGAAGCTGAAAGCACGAGATTCTTCGCCCTCCGAGA
GCTGCATCAGGTCGGAGACGCTGTCGAACTTTTCGATCAGAAACTTCTCGACAGACGTCGCGGTGAGTTC
AGGCTTTTTCATATCTTATTGCCCCCCGGGATCAGATCTGGATTGAGAGTGAATATGAGACTCTAATTGG
ATACCGAGGGGAATTTATGGAACGTCAGTGGAGCATTTTTGACAAGAAATATTTGCTAGCTGATAGTGAC
CTTAGGCGACTTTTGAACGCGCAATAATGGTTTCTGACGTATGTGCTTAGCTCATTAAACTCCAGAAACC
CGCGGCTGAGTGGCTCCTTCAACGTTGCGGTTCTGTCAGTTCCAAACGTAAAACGGCTTGTCCCGCGTCA
TCGGCGGGGGTCATAACGTGACTCCCTTAATTCTCCGCTCATGATCTTGATCCCCTGCGCCATCAGATCC
TTGGCGGCAAGAAAGCCATCCAGTTTACTTTGCAGGGCTTCCCAACCTTACCAGAGGGCGCCCCAGCTGG
CAATTCCGGTTCGCTTGCTGTCCATAAAACCGCCCAGTCTAGCTATCGCCATGTAAGCCCACTGCAAGCT
ACCTGCTTTCTCTTTGCGCTTGCGTTTTCCCTTGTCCAGATAGCCCAGTAGCTGACATTCATCCGGGGTC
AGCACCGTTTCTGCGGACTGGCTTTCTACGTGTTCCGCTTCCTTTAGCAGCCCTTGCGCCCTGAGTGCTT
GCGGCAGCGTGAAGCTGATCCGTCGAGATTAATAGAAATAAATTCAGCCTAATTCGGCGTTAATTCAGTA
CATTAAAAACGTCCGCAATGTGTTATTAAGTTGTCTAAGCGTCAATTTGTTTACACCACAATATATCCTG
CCACCAGCCAGCCAACAGCTCCCCGACCGGCAGCTCGGCACAAAATCACCACTCGATACAGGCAGCCCAT
CAGTCCGGGACGGCGTCAGCGGGAGAGCCGTTGTAAGGCGGCAGACTTTGCTCATGTTACCGATGCTATT
CGGAAGAACGGCAACTAAGCTGCCGGGTTTGAAACACGGATGATCTCGCGGAGGGTAGCATGTTGATTGT
AACGATGACAGAGCGTTGCTGCCTGTGATCAATTCGGGCACGAACCCAGTGGACATAAGCCTGTTCGGTT
CGTAAGCTGTAATGCAAGTAGCGTATGCGCTCACGCAACTGGTCCAGAACCTTGACCGAACGCAGCGGTG
GTAACGGCGCAGTGGCGGTTTTCATGGCTTGTTATGACTGTTTTTTTGGGGTACAGTCTATGCCTCGGGC
ATCCAAGCAGCAAGCGCGTTACGCCGTGGGTCGATGTTTGATGTTATGGAGCAGCAACGATGTTACGCAG
CAGGGCAGTCGCCCTAAAACAAAGTTAAACATCATGGGGGAAGCGGTGATCGCCGAAGTATCGACTCAAC
TATCAGAGGTAGTTGGCGTCATCGAGCGCCATCTCGAACCGACGTTGCTGGCCGTACATTTGTACGGCTC
CGCAGTGGATGGCGGCCTGAAGCCACACAGTGATATTGATTTGCTGGTTACGGTGACCGTAAGGCTTGAT
GAAACAACGCGGCGAGCTTTGATCAACGACCTTTTGGAAACTTCGGCTTCCCCTGGAGAGAGCGAGATTC
TCCGCGCTGTAGAAGTCACCATTGTTGTGCACGACGACATCATTCCGTGGCGTTATCCAGCTAAGCGCGA
ACTGCAATTTGGAGAATGGCAGCGCAATGACATTCTTGCAGGTATCTTCGAGCCAGCCACGATCGACATT
GATCTGGCTATCTTGCTGACAAAAGCAAGAGAACATAGCGTTGCCTTGGTAGGTCCAGCGGCGGAGGAAC
TCTTTGATCCGGTTCCTGAACAGGATCTATTTGAGGCGCTAAATGAAACCTTAACGCTATGGAACTCGCC
GCCCGACTGGGCTGGCGATGAGCGAAATGTAGTGCTTACGTTGTCCCGCATTTGGTACAGCGCAGTAACC
GGCAAAATCGCGCCGAAGGATGTCGCTGCCGACTGGGCAATGGAGCGCCTGCCGGCCCAGTATCAGCCCG
TCATACTTGAAGCTAGACAGGCTTATCTTGGACAAGAAGAAGATCGCTTGGCCTCGCGCGCAGATCAGTT
GGAAGAATTTGTCCACTACGTGAAAGGCGAGATCACCAAGGTAGTCGGCAAATAATGTCTAGCTAGAAAT
TCGTTCAAGCCGACGCCGCTTCGCGGCGCGGCTTAACTCAAGCGTTAGATGCACTAAGCACATAATTGCT
CACAGCCAAACTATCAGGTCAAGTCTGCTTTTATTATTTTTAAGCGTGCATAATAAGCCCTACACAAATT
GGGAGATATATCATGCATGACCAAAATCCCTTAACGTGAGTTTTCGTTCCACTGAGCGTCAGACCCCGTA
GAAAAGATCAAAGGATCTTCTTGAGATCCTTTTTTTCTGCGCGTAATCTGCTGCTTGCAAACAAAAAAAC
CACCGCTACCAGCGGTGGTTTGTTTGCCGGATCAAGAGCTACCAACTCTTTTTCCGAAGGTAACTGGCTT
CAGCAGAGCGCAGATACCAAATACTGTCCTTCTAGTGTAGCCGTAGTTAGGCCACCACTTCAAGAACTCT
GTAGCACCGCCTACATACCTCGCTCTGCTAATCCTGTTACCAGTGGCTGCTGCCAGTGGCGATAAGTCGT
GTCTTACCGGGTTGGACTCAAGACGATAGTTACCGGATAAGGCGCAGCGGTCGGGCTGAACGGGGGGTTC
GTGCACACAGCCCAGCTTGGAGCGAACGACCTACACCGAACTGAGATACCTACAGCGTGAGCTATGAGAA
AGCGCCACGCTTCCCGAAGGGAGAAAGGCGGACAGGTATCCGGTAAGCGGCAGGGTCGGAACAGGAGAGC
GCACGAGGGAGCTTCCAGGGGGAAACGCCTGGTATCTTTATAGTCCTGTCGGGTTTCGCCACCTCTGACT
TGAGCGTCGATTTTTGTGATGCTCGTCAGGGGGGCGGAGCCTATGGAAAAACGCCAGCAACGCGGCCTTT
TTACGGTTCCTGGCCTTTTGCTGGCCTTTTGCTCACATGTTCTTTCCTGCGTTATCCCCTGATTCTGTGG
ATAACCGTATTACCGCCTTTGAGTGAGCTGATACCGCTCGCCGCAGCCGAACGACCGAGCGCAGCGAGTC
AGTGAGCGAGGAAGCGGAAGAGCGCCTGATGCGGTATTTTCTCCTTACGCATCTGTGCGGTATTTCACAC
CGCATATGGTGCACTCTCAGTACAATCTGCTCTGATGCCGCATAGTTAAGCCAGTATACACTCCGCTATC
GCTACGTGACTGGGTCATGGCTGCGCCCCGACACCCGCCAACACCCGCTGACGCGCCCTGACGGGCTTGT
CTGCTCCCGGCATCCGCTTACAGACAAGCTGTGACCGTCTCCGGGAGCTGCATGTGTCAGAGGTTTTCAC
CGTCATCACCGAAACGCGCGAGGCAGGGTGCCTTGATGTGGGCGCCGGCGGTCGAGTGGCGACGGCGCGG
CTTGTCCGCGCCCTGGTAGATTGCCTGGCCGTAGGCCAGCCATTTTTGAGCGGCCAGCGGCCGCGATAGG
CCGACGCGAAGCGGCGGGGCGTAGGGAGCGCAGCGACCGAAGGGTAGGCGCTTTTTGCAGCTCTTCGGCT
GTGCGCTGGCCAGACAGTTATGCACAGGCCAGGCGGGTTTTAAGAGTTTTAATAAGTTTTAAAGAGTTTT
AGGCGGAAAAATCGCCTTTTTTCTCTTTTATATCAGTCACTTACATGTGTGACCGGTTCCCAATGTACGG
CTTTGGGTTCCCAATGTACGGGTTCCGGTTCCCAATGTACGGCTTTGGGTTCCCAATGTACGTGCTATCC
ACAGGAAAGAGACCTTTTCGACCTTTTTCCCCTGCTAGGGCAATTTGCCCTAGCATCTGCTCCGTACATT
AGGAACCGGCGGATGCTTCGCCCTCGATCAGGTTGCGGTAGCGCATGACTAGGATCGGGCCAGCCTGCCC
CGCCTCCTCCTTCAAATCGTACTCCGGCAGGTCATTTGACCCGATCAGCTTGCGCACGGTGAAACAGAAC
TTCTTGAACTCTCCGGCGCTGCCACTGCGTTCGTAGATCGTCTTGAACAACCATCTGGCTTCTGCCTTGC
CTGCGGCGCGGCGTGCCAGGCGGTAGAGAAAACGGCCGATGCCGGGATCGATCAAAAAGTAATCGGGGTG
AACCGTCAGCACGTCCGGGTTCTTGCCTTCTGTGATCTCGCGGTACATCCAATCAGCTAGCTCGATCTCG
ATGTACTCCGGCCGCCCGGTTTCGCTCTTTACGATCTTGTAGCGGCTAATCAAGGCTTCACCCTCGGATA
CCGTCACCAGGCGGCCGTTCTTGGCCTTCTTCGTACGCTGCATGGCAACGTGCGTGGTGTTTAACCGAAT
GCAGGTTTCTACCAGGTCGTCTTTCTGCTTTCCGCCATCGGCTCGCCGGCAGAACTTGAGTACGTCCGCA
ACGTGTGGACGGAACACGCGGCCGGGCTTGTCTCCCTTCCCTTCCCGGTATCGGTTCATGGATTCGGTTA
GATGGGAAACCGCCATCAGTACCAGGTCGTAATCCCACACACTGGCCATGCCGGCCGGCCCTGCGGAAAC
CTCTACGTGCCCGTCTGGAAGCTCGTAGCGGATCACCTCGCCAGCTCGTCGGTCACGCTTCGACAGACGG
AAAACGGCCACGTCCATGATGCTGCGACTATCGCGGGTGCCCACGTCATAGAGCATCGGAACGAAAAAAT
CTGGTTGCTCGTCGCCCTTGGGCGGCTTCCTAATCGACGGCGCACCGGCTGCCGGCGGTTGCCGGGATTC
TTTGCGGATTCGATCAGCGGCCGCTTGCCACGATTCACCGGGGCGTGCTTCTGCCTCGATGCGTTGCCGC
TGGGCGGCCTGCGCGGCCTTCAACTTCTCCACCAGGTCATCACCCAGCGCCGCGCCGATTTGTACCGGGC
CGGATGGTTTGCGACCGCTCACGCCGATTCCTCGGGCTTGGGGGTTCCAGTGCCATTGCAGGGCCGGCAG
ACAACCCAGCCGCTTACGCCTGGCCAACCGCCCGTTCCTCCACACATGGGGCATTCCACGGCGTCGGTGC
CTGGTTGTTCTTGATTTTCCATGCCGCCTCCTTTAGCCGCTAAAATTCATCTACTCATTTATTCATTTGC
TCATTTACTCTGGTAGCTGCGCGATGTATTCAGATAGCAGCTCGGTAATGGTCTTGCCTTGGCGTACCGC
GTACATCTTCAGCTTGGTGTGATCCTCCGCCGGCAACTGAAAGTTGACCCGCTTCATGGCTGGCGTGTCT
GCCAGGCTGGCCAACGTTGCAGCCTTGCTGCTGCGTGCGCTCGGACGGCCGGCACTTAGCGTGTTTGTGC
TTTTGCTCATTTTCTCTTTACCTCATTAACTCAAATGAGTTTTGATTTAATTTCAGCGGCCAGCGCCTGG
ACCTCGCGGGCAGCGTCGCCCTCGGGTTCTGATTCAAGAACGGTTGTGCCGGCGGCGGCAGTGCCTGGGT
AGCTCACGCGCTGCGTGATACGGGACTCAAGAATGGGCAGCTCGTACCCGGCCAGCGCCTCGGCAACCTC
ACCGCCGATGCGCGTGCCTTTGATCGCCCGCGACACGACAAAGGCCGCTTGTAGCCTTCCATCCGTGACC
TCAATGCGCTGCTTAACCAGCTCCACCAGGTCGGCGGTGGCCCATATGTCGTAAGGGCTTGGCTGCACCG
GAATCAGCACGAAGTCGGCTGCCTTGATCGCGGACACAGCCAAGTCCGCCGCCTGGGGCGCTCCGTCGAT
CACTACGAAGTCGCGCCGGCCGATGGCCTTCACGTCGCGGTCAATCGTCGGGCGGTCGATGCCGACAACG
GTTAGCGGTTGATCTTCCCGCACGGCCGCCCAATCGCGGGCACTGCCCTGGGGATCGGAATCGACTAACA
GAACATCGGCCCCGGCGAGTTGCAGGGCGCGGGCTAGATGGGTTGCGATGGTCGTCTTGCCTGACCCGCC
TTTCTGGTTAAGTACAGCGATAACCTTCATGCGTTCCCCTTGCGTATTTGTTTATTTACTCATCGCATCA
TATACGCAGCGACCGCATGACGCAAGCTGTTTTACTCAAATACACATCACCTTTTTAGACGGCGGCGCTC
GGTTTCTTCAGCGGCCAAGCTGGCCGGCCAGGCCGCCAGCTTGGCATCAGACAAACCGGCCAGGATTTCA
TGCAGCCGCACGGTTGAGACGTGCGCGGGCGGCTCGAACACGTACCCGGCCGCGATCATCTCCGCCTCGA
TCTCTTCGGTAATGAAAAACGGTTCGTCCTGGCCGTCCTGGTGCGGTTTCATGCTTGTTCCTCTTGGCGT
TCATTCTCGGCGGCCGCCAGGGCGTCGGCCTCGGTCAATGCGTCCTCACGGAAGGCACCGCGCCGCCTGG
CCTCGGTGGGCGTCACTTCCTCGCTGCGCTCAAGTGCGCGGTACAGGGTCGAGCGATGCACGCCAAGCAG
TGCAGCCGCCTCTTTCACGGTGCGGCCTTCCTGGTCGATCAGCTCGCGGGCGTGCGCGATCTGTGCCGGG
GTGAGGGTAGGGCGGGGGCCAAACTTCACGCCTCGGGCCTTGGCGGCCTCGCGCCCGCTCCGGGTGCGGT
CGATGATTAGGGAACGCTCGAACTCGGCAATGCCGGCGAACACGGTCAACACCATGCGGCCGGCCGGCGT
GGTGGTGTCGGCCCACGGCTCTGCCAGGCTACGCAGGCCCGCGCCGGCCTCCTGGATGCGCTCGGCAATG
TCCAGTAGGTCGCGGGTGCTGCGGGCCAGGCGGTCTAGCCTGGTCACTGTCACAACGTCGCCAGGGCGTA
GGTGGTCAAGCATCCTGGCCAGCTCCGGGCGGTCGCGCCTGGTGCCGGTGATCTTCTCGGAAAACAGCTT
GGTGCAGCCGGCCGCGTGCAGTTCGGCCCGTTGGTTGGTCAAGTCCTGGTCGTCGGTGCTGACGCGGGCA
TAGCCCAGCAGGCCAGCGGCGGCGCTCTTGTTCATGGCGTAATGTCTCCGGTTCTAGTCGCAAGTATTCT
ACTTTATGCGACTAAAACACGCGACAAGAAAACGCCAGGAAAAGGGCAGGGCGGCAGCCTGTCGCGTAAC
TTAGGACTTGTGCGACATGTCGTTTTCAGAAGACGGCTGCACTGAACGTCAGAAGCCGACTGCACTATAG
CAGCGGAGGGGTTGGATCAAAGTACTTTGATCCCGAGGGGAACCCTGTGGTTGGCATGCACATACAAATG
GACGAACGGATAAACCT
Features (pLannotate 1.2.2; 28 found; start..end, strand, type, name):
     54..78      -  misc_feature   RB T-DNA repeat: right border repeat from nopaline C58 T-DNA
    144..298     -  CDS            lacZα (fragment): LacZα fragment of β-galactosidase; lacZ fragment
    301..321     -  misc_feature   MCS (fragment): pUC18/19 multiple cloning site
    812..1153    +  promoter       CaMV 35S promoter: strong constitutive promoter from cauliflower mosaic virus
   1179..1203    +  protein_bind   attB1: mutant version of attB; recombination site for the Gateway® BP reaction BP Clonase™
   1617..1820    +  CDS            pip (fragment): PIP_AERSO - Also known as pap. Experimental evidence at protein level: Swiss-Prot protein existence level 1. Higher activity toward long peptides. Acts on hydroxyproline beta-naphthylamide with almost as high an activity as on proline beta- naphthylamide. From Aeromonas sobria.
   2920..3048    +  CDS            pip (fragment): PIP_AERSO - Also known as pap. Experimental evidence at protein level: Swiss-Prot protein existence level 1. Higher activity toward long peptides. Acts on hydroxyproline beta-naphthylamide with almost as high an activity as on proline beta- naphthylamide. From Aeromonas sobria.
   3319..3343    -  protein_bind   attB2: mutant version of attB; recombination site for the Gateway® BP reaction BP Clonase™
   3353..3377    +  CDS            3xFLAG (fragment): three tandem FLAG® epitope tags, followed by an enterokinase cleavage site
   3399..3651    +  terminator     NOS terminator: nopaline synthase terminator and poly(A) signal
   3706..3728    -  protein_bind   lac operator (fragment): The lac repressor binds to the lac operator to inhibit transcription in E. coli. This inhibition can be relieved by adding lactose or isopropyl-β-D-thiogalactopyranoside (IPTG). lac repressor encoded by lacI
   3732..3762    -  promoter       lac promoter: promoter for the E. coli lac operon
   3777..3798    -  protein_bind   CAP binding site: CAP binding activates transcription in the presence of cAMP. E. coli catabolite activator protein
   3834..4086    -  terminator     NOS terminator: nopaline synthase terminator and poly(A) signal
   4237..5262    -  CDS            HygR: aminoglycoside phosphotransferase from E. coli; aph(4)-Ia; confers resistance to hygromycin
   5314..5493    -  promoter       NOS promoter: nopaline synthase promoter
   5573..5902    -  CDS            tnpA (fragment): TN5P_ECOLX - Also known as tnp. Experimental evidence at protein level: Swiss-Prot protein existence level 1. Mediates transposition of transposon Tn5 by a 'cut and paste' mechanism. First, the monomeric transposase binds the 19 bp inverted DNA repeats flanking the transposon. Then, dimerization of the DNA- bound transposase creates a synaptic DNA complex. After nicking of the first DNA strand, excision of the transposon proceeds through a series of intermediates. The transposase then mediates the insertion of the transposon at a new site by strand transfer. The activity of the wild- type tran
   5999..6023    -  misc_feature   LB T-DNA repeat: left border repeat from nopaline C58 T-DNA
   6282..6305    +  promoter       Pc promoter (fragment): intI1 (promoter lies within the coding sequence); class 1 integron promoter
   6481..6537    +  CDS            GmR (fragment): gentamycin acetyltransferase; aacC1; confers resistance to gentamycin
   6548..7335    +  CDS            SmR (fragment): aminoglycoside adenylyltransferase (Murphy, 1985); aadA; confers resistance to spectinomycin and streptomycin
   7581..8169    +  rep_origin     ori: high-copy-number ColE1/pMB1/pBR322/pUC origin of replication
   8355..8495    -  misc_feature   bom: basis of mobility region from pBR322
   8597..8636    -  CDS            rop (fragment): Rop protein, which maintains plasmids at low copy number; rop
   8839..9033    -  rep_origin     pVS1 oriV: origin of replication for the Pseudomonas plasmid pVS1 (Heeb et al., 2000)
   9099..10172   -  CDS            pVS1 RepA: replication protein from the Pseudomonas plasmid pVS1 (Heeb et al., 2000)
  10601..11230   -  CDS            pVS1 StaA: stability protein from the Pseudomonas plasmid pVS1 (Heeb et al., 2000)
  11790..12191   -  CDS            Y4CG_SINFN (fragment): Protein inferred from homology: Swiss-Prot protein existence level 3. From Sinorhizobium fredii (strain NBRC 101917 / NGR234).
