[The description below was written by a language model from this plasmid's Addgene catalogue record and pLannotate feature annotations shown in this document.]
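Description:
pGWB512_35S-FLAG-DM3(Hh-0)68-510 is a 12.5 kb Gateway-derived binary T-DNA vector for plant expression, built on the pGWB512 backbone and intended for Agrobacterium-mediated stable transformation or transient expression. It carries a high-copy ColE1/pMB1-type origin with a pBR322 bom site for propagation in E. coli. The pVS1 oriV with the RepA and StaA replication and stability genes maintains the plasmid in Agrobacterium. Bacterial selection is by spectinomycin through the aadA (SmR) gene located outside the T-DNA.

Between the nopaline-type right and left border repeats lie two cassettes. The expression cassette consists of the CaMV 35S promoter, an attB1/attB2-flanked insert left by the Gateway LR reaction, and a NOS terminator. The insert is the Hh-0 allele of Arabidopsis thaliana DANGEROUS MIX 3 (DM3, At3g61540), truncated to residues 68–510 by removal of amino acids 1–67 and 511–515. The automated annotation marks two stretches of this insert as resembling a bacterial proline iminopeptidase, in keeping with DM3 being an alpha/beta hydrolase. The spacing between the att sites suggests the insert may be longer than a bare coding sequence, but the record does not say whether it is genomic or cDNA.

The name indicates a FLAG tag. The feature table places a FLAG-type fragment just downstream of attB2, which would correspond to a C-terminal fusion.

The second cassette, in the opposite orientation, is a NOS promoter–HygR–NOS terminator unit giving hygromycin selection of transformed plants. The associated study concerns structural determinants of DM3 in NLR-mediated genetic incompatibility, so this construct most likely serves to test a truncated DM3 variant in planta.
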