Addgene plasmid #229732: pGWB512_35S-FLAG-DM3(Hh-0)68-510
Purpose: Stable transformation or transient expression of gene of interest in plants
Depositing lab: Eunyoung Chae. Depositing organization: National University of Singapore. Publication: Structural determinants of DANGEROUS MIX 3, an alpha/beta hydrolase that triggers NLR-mediated genetic incompatibility in plants. Wan WL, Kim G, Kim N, Tan YY, Watari M, Charoennit N, Lee RRQ, Phang IRK, Wang J, Liew YY, Hu D, Ng SK, Zhang Y, Jang IC, Song JJ, Chae E. Mol Cell. 2025 Jul 17;85(14):2776-2795.e8. doi: 10.1016/j.molcel.2025.06.021. PubMed 40680723.
Backbone
  Vector backbone: pGWB512
  Backbone manufacturer: Tsuyoshi Nakagawa (Addgene plasmid #74854)
  Vector type: Plant Expression
Growth in bacteria
  Bacterial resistance: Spectinomycin, 50 μg/mL
  Growth temperature: 37°C
  Growth strain: DH5alpha
  Copy number: High Copy
Gene/Insert
  Gene/Insert name: DM3(Hh-0) (alt name: At3g61540)
  Species: A. thaliana (mustard weed)
  Mutation: amino acid 1-67 were deleted, 511-515 were deleted
  Entrez Gene: AT3G61540 (a.k.a. AT3G61540)
  Cloning method: Gateway Cloning
Terms and licenses: Academic/Nonprofit Terms; Industry Terms: Not Available to Industry
Depositor comments: Please visit https://doi.org/10.1101/2024.10.28.620575 for bioRxiv preprint.
How to cite: pGWB512_35S-FLAG-DM3(Hh-0)68-510 was a gift from Eunyoung Chae (Addgene plasmid # 229732 ; http://n2t.net/addgene:229732 ; RRID:Addgene_229732)
